Addgene plasmid #128187: pFH61
Purpose: Level1 ZmUBIp::LbCas12a (rice codon optimized):NOSt
Depositing lab: Vladimir Nekrasov. Depositing organization: Rothamsted Research. Publication: A modular cloning toolkit for genome editing in plants. Hahn F, Korolev A, Sanjurjo Loures L, Nekrasov V. BMC Plant Biol. 2020 Apr 23;20(1):179. doi: 10.1186/s12870-020-02388-2. PubMed 32326901.
Backbone
  Vector backbone: pICH47742
  Vector type: Plant Expression, CRISPR, Synthetic Biology
Growth in bacteria
  Bacterial resistance: Ampicillin, 100 μg/mL
  Growth temperature: 37°C
  Growth strain: DH5alpha
  Copy number: High Copy
Gene/Insert
  Gene/Insert name: ZmUBIp::LbCas12a (rice codon optimized):NOSt
  Species: Synthetic
Terms and licenses: Academic/Nonprofit Terms; Industry Terms: Not Available to Industry
How to cite: pFH61 was a gift from Vladimir Nekrasov (Addgene plasmid # 128187 ; http://n2t.net/addgene:128187 ; RRID:Addgene_128187)
