[The description below was written by a language model from this plasmid's Addgene catalogue record and pLannotate feature annotations shown in this document.]
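Description:
pFH61 is a Level 1 module from a modular (Golden Gate/MoClo-style) cloning toolkit for plant genome editing, built in the pICH47742 acceptor backbone. It carries a single complete transcription unit in which the maize polyubiquitin (ZmUbi) promoter drives a rice codon-optimized LbCas12a nuclease coding sequence, followed by the nopaline synthase (NOS) terminator and polyadenylation signal. The automated feature table annotates the promoter and terminator but leaves the roughly 3.8 kb interval between them unlabelled. This gap is consistent with the position of the Cas12a open reading frame described in the catalogue entry. Any nuclear localization signals or epitope tags on the nuclease are not recorded.

The expression cassette lies between left and right border repeats from nopaline-type T-DNA, and the backbone has a binary-vector architecture. An incP oriV origin with the trfA replication initiator gene provides broad-host-range replication of the kind used in Agrobacterium, while a high-copy ColE1/pUC-type origin supports propagation in E. coli. Selection in bacteria is through ampicillin resistance (β-lactamase under its own promoter). A short TetR fragment is also detected and appears to be a backbone remnant. No plant selectable marker is annotated within the T-DNA.

As a Level 1 part, the plasmid is mainly intended as a building block. It would be combined with other Level 1 units, such as crRNA expression cassettes and a plant selection marker, into a higher-level multigene construct for Cas12a-mediated editing. The ubiquitin promoter and rice codon usage suggest use in monocot species, although the record does not state specific target plants.
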