Features (pLannotate 1.2.2; 10 found; start..end, strand, type, name):
     34..2020    +  promoter       Ubi promoter: maize polyubiquitin gene promoter
   5818..6070    +  terminator     NOS terminator: nopaline synthase terminator and poly(A) signal
   6118..6142    +  misc_feature   RB T-DNA repeat: right border repeat from nopaline C58 T-DNA
   6254..6274    -  CDS            TetR (fragment): tetracycline resistance regulatory protein; tetR
   6301..7446    -  CDS            trfA: TRFA_ECOLX - Experimental evidence at protein level: Swiss-Prot protein existence level 1. Also involved in plasmid copy number control, promoting intermolecular coupling of protein bound iterons at oriV, which inhibits replication initiation. From Escherichia coli.
   7782..8370    -  rep_origin     ori: high-copy-number ColE1/pMB1/pBR322/pUC origin of replication
   8541..9401    -  CDS            AmpR: β-lactamase; bla; confers resistance to ampicillin, carbenicillin, and related antibiotics
   9402..9506    -  promoter       AmpR promoter: bla
   9593..10224   -  rep_origin     oriV: incP origin of replication
  10316..10340   +  misc_feature   LB T-DNA repeat: left border repeat from nopaline C58 T-DNA
>Addgene plasmid #128187 | pFH61 | addgene full sequence | sequence record 252948 | Addgene NGS Result
TCTGTGAAGACAAGCAAGAATTCAAGCTTGGAGGTGCAGCGTGACCCGGTCGTGCCCCTCTCTAGAGATA
ATGAGCATTGCATGTCTAAGTTATAAAAAATTACCACATATTTTTTTTGTCACACTTGTTTGAAGTGCAG
TTTATCTATCTTTATACATATATTTAAACTTTACTCTACGAATAATATAATCTATAGTACTACAATAATA
TCAGTGTTTTAGAGAATCATATAAATGAACAGTTAGACATGGTCTAAAGGACAATTGAGTATTTTGACAA
CAGGACTCTACAGTTTTATCTTTTTAGTGTGCATGTGTTCTCCTTTTTTTTTGCAAATAGCTTCACCTAT
ATAATACTTCATCCATTTTATTAGTACATCCATTTAGGGTTTAGGGTTAATGGTTTTTATAGACTAATTT
TTTTAGTACATCTATTTTATTCTATTTTAGCCTCTAAATTAAGAAAACTAAAACTCTATTTTAGTTTTTT
TATTTAATAATTTAGATATAAAATAGAATAAAATAAAGTGACTAAAAATTAAACAAATACCCTTTAAGAA
ATTAAAAAAACTAAGGAAACATTTTTCTTGTTTCGAGTAGATAATGCCAGCCTGTTAAACGCCGTCGACG
AGTCTAACGGACACCAACCAGCGAACCAGCAGCGTCGCGTCGGGCCAAGCGAAGCAGACGGCACGGCATC
TCTGTCGCTGCCTCTGGACCCCTCTCGAGAGTTCCGCTCCACCGTTGGACTTGCTCCGCTGTCGGCATCC
AGAAATTGCGTGGCGGAGCGGCAGACGTGAGCCGGCACGGCAGGCGGCCTCCTCCTCCTCTCACGGCACG
GCAGCTACGGGGGATTCCTTTCCCACCGCTCCTTCGCTTTCCCTTCCTCGCCCGCCGTAATAAATAGACA
CCCCCTCCACACCCTCTTTCCCCAACCTCGTGTTGTTCGGAGCGCACACACACACAACCAGATCTCCCCC
AAATCCACCCGTCGGCACCTCCGCTTCAAGGTACGCCGCTCGTCCTCCCCCCCCCCCCCTCTCTACCTTC
TCTAGATCGGCGTTCCGGTCCATGGTTAGGGCCCGGTAGTTCTACTTCTGTTCATGTTTGTGTTAGATCC
GTGTTTGTGTTAGATCCGTGCTGCTAGCGTTCGTACACGGATGCGACCTGTACGTCAGACACGTTCTGAT
TGCTAACTTGCCAGTGTTTCTCTTTGGGGAATCCTGGGATGGCTCTAGCCGTTCCGCAGACGGGATCGAT
TTCATGATTTTTTTTGTTTCGTTGCATAGGGTTTGGTTTGCCCTTTTCCTTTATTTCAATATATGCCGTG
CACTTGTTTGTCGGGTCATCTTTTCATGCTTTTTTTTGTCTTGGTTGTGATGATGTGGTCTGGTTGGGCG
GTCGTTCTAGATCGGAGTAGAATTCTGTTTCAAACTACCTGGTGGATTTATTAATTTTGGATCTGTATGT
GTGTGCCATACATATTCATAGTTACGAATTGAAGATGATGGATGGAAATATCGATCTAGGATAGGTATAC
ATGTTGATGCGGGTTTTACTGATGCATATACAGAGATGCTTTTTGTTCGCTTGGTTGTGATGATGTGGTG
TGGTTGGGCGGTCGTTCATTCGTTCTAGATCGGAGTAGAATACTGTTTCAAACTACCTGGTGTATTTATT
AATTTTGGAACTGTATGTGTGTGTCATACATCTTCATAGTTACGAGTTTAAGATGGATGGAAATATCGAT
CTAGGATAGGTATACATGTTGATGTGGGTTTTACTGATGCATATACATGATGGCATATGCAGCATCTATT
CATATGCTCTAACCTTGAGTACCTATCTATTATAATAAACAAGTATGTTTTATAATTATTTTGATCTTGA
TATACTTGGATGATGGCATATGCAGCAGCTATATGTGGATTTTTTTAGCCCTGCCTTCATACGCTATTTA
TTTGCTTGGTACTGTTTCTTTTGTCGATGCTCACCCTGTTGTTTGGTGTTACTTCTGCAGGAATGGCTCC
TAAGAAGAAGCGGAAGGTTGGTATTCACGGGGTGCCTGCGGCTTCAAAGCTCGAGAAATTCACCAACTGT
TATTCGTTGAGCAAAACACTGCGGTTTAAAGCGATTCCAGTCGGCAAGACTCAAGAGAATATAGACAATA
AGCGGCTGTTGGTGGAAGATGAAAAGCGCGCGGAAGATTACAAAGGGGTGAAGAAGTTGTTGGACAGATA
CTACCTCTCTTTTATCAATGATGTCTTGCACTCAATCAAATTGAAGAATCTGAACAACTACATCTCCCTC
TTCAGAAAGAAAACAAGGACAGAAAAGGAGAATAAGGAACTTGAAAATTTGGAGATCAATCTGAGGAAAG
AGATCGCGAAAGCCTTTAAAGGCAACGAAGGATACAAAAGTCTGTTCAAGAAGGATATAATTGAGACAAT
TTTGCCAGAGTTCCTCGATGACAAGGACGAGATTGCGCTGGTCAATTCGTTCAACGGATTCACAACAGCA
TTCACAGGCTTCTTTGATAATCGGGAAAATATGTTCTCTGAGGAGGCAAAGTCCACTTCTATTGCGTTCA
GGTGTATCAATGAGAATCTCACTAGGTACATTTCCAACATGGATATCTTTGAGAAGGTTGACGCAATTTT
TGACAAGCACGAAGTTCAGGAGATTAAGGAGAAGATCCTCAATTCCGATTATGACGTTGAGGACTTCTTC
GAAGGTGAGTTTTTTAATTTCGTGCTCACTCAAGAGGGTATCGACGTGTATAATGCGATCATCGGTGGGT
TCGTGACTGAGTCCGGTGAAAAGATTAAGGGATTGAACGAGTATATCAACCTTTACAACCAAAAGACGAA
ACAGAAGCTGCCAAAGTTCAAGCCTCTTTACAAACAGGTTCTTTCAGACCGCGAGTCACTCTCGTTCTAT
GGGGAGGGCTACACTTCGGATGAGGAAGTCCTGGAGGTGTTCAGGAATACTCTCAATAAGAATTCGGAGA
TTTTCTCTTCTATAAAAAAACTGGAAAAGTTGTTTAAGAATTTTGACGAATACTCTAGCGCCGGCATATT
TGTGAAAAACGGCCCGGCCATATCAACGATAAGTAAAGATATCTTCGGCGAATGGAACGTGATCAGAGAC
AAATGGAACGCGGAGTATGACGATATTCACCTGAAGAAGAAGGCTGTCGTAACGGAGAAGTACGAGGATG
ATCGCAGGAAAAGCTTCAAAAAGATCGGAAGTTTCAGCCTGGAACAGTTGCAGGAGTATGCTGACGCCGA
TCTTAGCGTCGTCGAGAAGTTGAAGGAGATAATCATCCAAAAGGTCGACGAGATATATAAAGTCTATGGA
TCAAGTGAAAAACTGTTCGACGCCGACTTCGTTTTGGAGAAGTCCCTGAAGAAGAACGACGCTGTTGTTG
CCATTATGAAGGATCTGCTCGACAGCGTGAAGAGTTTCGAGAACTATATTAAGGCTTTTTTCGGGGAGGG
GAAGGAGACTAACAGAGATGAGTCCTTCTACGGAGACTTCGTCCTCGCGTACGATATACTCCTTAAGGTA
GACCACATCTACGACGCAATCAGAAATTACGTGACACAAAAGCCGTACAGCAAGGACAAGTTCAAACTCT
ACTTCCAGAACCCCCAGTTCATGGGCGGCTGGGACAAGGACAAGGAAACGGATTACAGGGCTACGATCCT
GAGGTATGGTTCAAAATACTACTTGGCGATTATGGACAAGAAGTACGCCAAGTGTCTCCAGAAGATTGAC
AAAGACGATGTCAATGGCAATTATGAGAAGATCAACTACAAGCTGCTTCCGGGTCCGAACAAGATGCTCC
CAAAGGTTTTCTTCAGCAAGAAATGGATGGCCTACTATAACCCAAGCGAGGACATCCAGAAGATTTATAA
GAACGGTACGTTCAAGAAGGGCGACATGTTCAATCTTAACGACTGTCACAAGCTGATCGACTTCTTCAAA
GACTCAATTAGCCGGTACCCAAAGTGGTCTAACGCCTATGACTTCAACTTTTCGGAAACCGAGAAGTACA
AGGATATAGCCGGATTTTATAGAGAGGTGGAAGAGCAGGGCTACAAGGTGTCATTCGAGTCCGCCAGCAA
GAAGGAAGTGGACAAGCTCGTGGAAGAGGGTAAGCTCTACATGTTCCAGATTTATAATAAAGACTTTAGC
GATAAGAGCCACGGGACACCTAATCTCCACACAATGTATTTCAAGCTGCTCTTCGACGAGAATAACCACG
GCCAAATCAGGTTGTCAGGAGGGGCTGAACTCTTCATGCGGCGCGCTAGCCTTAAGAAGGAGGAGCTTGT
AGTCCACCCTGCGAATAGTCCAATTGCGAATAAGAACCCGGACAATCCTAAAAAGACTACAACATTGAGC
TACGACGTGTACAAGGATAAGAGGTTTTCCGAGGATCAGTACGAGCTCCACATCCCGATTGCGATCAACA
AGTGCCCAAAGAATATTTTCAAGATAAACACAGAGGTGCGTGTACTCCTGAAGCATGACGACAATCCTTA
CGTCATTGGGATTGATCGGGGCGAGAGGAACCTCCTCTATATTGTGGTGGTGGACGGGAAGGGGAACATA
GTCGAACAGTACTCCCTTAACGAAATAATTAACAATTTCAACGGCATCCGTATCAAGACCGACTACCATT
CGTTGCTGGACAAGAAGGAGAAGGAGAGATTTGAGGCGCGGCAAAATTGGACAAGTATCGAGAACATCAA
GGAACTCAAAGCAGGTTATATCTCTCAAGTTGTGCATAAGATATGCGAGCTGGTTGAGAAGTATGACGCA
GTGATCGCTCTTGAGGACCTCAACTCGGGCTTTAAGAATTCTAGAGTTAAAGTGGAGAAGCAGGTCTATC
AAAAGTTCGAGAAGATGCTTATAGATAAGCTCAACTACATGGTCGATAAGAAATCGAACCCATGTGCCAC
CGGCGGCGCACTCAAAGGTTACCAAATAACAAACAAATTCGAGTCCTTCAAATCGATGAGTACTCAGAAT
GGGTTCATATTTTATATACCGGCGTGGCTTACGTCTAAGATCGACCCGTCAACTGGTTTTGTCAACCTGT
TAAAGACGAAATACACGTCCATTGCCGATTCGAAAAAGTTCATATCTAGTTTTGATCGTATTATGTACGT
CCCAGAGGAAGATCTTTTCGAGTTTGCTCTCGACTACAAAAACTTTTCGCGGACCGATGCGGATTACATT
AAAAAATGGAAACTCTATTCGTACGGCAACAGAATCAGGATTTTTCGCAACCCTAAGAAGAATAACGTCT
TTGATTGGGAGGAAGTTTGCTTGACTAGCGCGTACAAGGAGCTCTTTAATAAGTATGGCATTAACTACCA
ACAGGGTGATATCAGAGCACTGCTTTGCGAACAATCTGACAAGGCTTTCTACTCATCCTTCATGGCTTTG
ATGAGCCTGATGCTCCAGATGAGAAATTCAATTACAGGCAGAACCGACGTGGATTTCTTGATCTCCCCGG
TTAAAAATTCTGATGGCATCTTTTACGATAGCAGGAACTATGAAGCGCAAGAGAATGCGATTCTGCCAAA
AAATGCAGACGCCAACGGTGCCTATAACATCGCCAGGAAAGTCCTGTGGGCGATCGGCCAGTTCAAAAAG
GCCGAGGACGAAAAATTGGACAAGGTCAAAATCGCTATCAGCAACAAAGAGTGGCTGGAGTATGCTCAGA
CATCCGTAAAGCATAAGCGTCCTGCTGCCACCAAAAAGGCCGGACAGGCTAAGAAAAAGAAGTGAGCTTG
TCAAGCAGATCGTTCAAACATTTGGCAATAAAGTTTCTTAAGATTGAATCCTGTTGCCGGTCTTGCGATG
ATTATCATATAATTTCTGTTGAATTACGTTAAGCATGTAATAATTAACATGTAATGCATGACGTTATTTA
TGAGATGGGTTTTTATGATTAGAGTCCCGCAATTATACATTTAATACGCGATAGAAAACAAAATATAGCG
CGCAAACTAGGATAAATTATCGCGCGCGGTGTCATCTATGTTACTAGATCGACGCTACTATTGTCTTCTG
CACGAAGTGGTTTAAACTATCAGTGTTTGACAGGATATATTGGCGGGTAAACCTAAGAGAAAAGAGCGTT
TATTAGAATAATCGGATATTTAAAAGGGCGTGAAAAGGTTTATCCGTTCGTCCATTTGTATGTGCATGCC
AACCACAGGGTTCCCCAGATCAGGCGCTGGCTGCTGAACCCCCAGCCGGAACTGACCCCACAAGGCCCTA
GCGTTTGCAATGCACCAGGTCATCATTGACCCAGGCGTGTTCCACCAGGCCGCTGCCTCGCAACTCTTCG
CAGGCTTCGCCGACCTGCTCGCGCCACTTCTTCACGCGGGTGGAATCCGATCCGCACATGAGGCGGAAGG
TTTCCAGCTTGAGCGGGTACGGCTCCCGGTGCGAGCTGAAATAGTCGAACATCCGTCGGGCCGTCGGCGA
CAGCTTGCGGTACTTCTCCCATATGAATTTCGTGTAGTGGTCGCCAGCAAACAGCACGACGATTTCCTCG
TCGATCAGGACCTGGCAACGGGACGTTTTCTTGCCACGGTCCAGGACGCGGAAGCGGTGCAGCAGCGACA
CCGATTCCAGGTGCCCAACGCGGTCGGACGTGAAGCCCATCGCCGTCGCCTGTAGGCGCGACAGGCATTC
CTCGGCCTTCGTGTAATACCGGCCATTGATCGACCAGCCCAGGTCCTGGCAAAGCTCGTAGAACGTGAAG
GTGATCGGCTCGCCGATAGGGGTGCGCTTCGCGTACTCCAACACCTGCTGCCACACCAGTTCGTCATCGT
CGGCCCGCAGCTCGACGCCGGTGTAGGTGATCTTCACGTCCTTGTTGACGTGGAAAATGACCTTGTTTTG
CAGCGCCTCGCGCGGGATTTTCTTGTTGCGCGTGGTGAACAGGGCAGAGCGGGCCGTGTCGTTTGGCATC
GCTCGCATCGTGTCCGGCCACGGCGCAATATCGAACAAGGAAAGCTGCATTTCCTTGATCTGCTGCTTCG
TGTGTTTCAGCAACGCGGCCTGCTTGGCCTCGCTGACCTGTTTTGCCAGGTCCTCGCCGGCGGTTTTTCG
CTTCTTGGTCGTCATAGTTCCTCGCGTGTCGATGGTCATCGACTTCGCCAAACCTGCCGCCTCCTGTTCA
AGACGACGCGAACGCTCCACGGCGGCCGATGGCGCGGGCAGGGCAGGGGGAGCCAGTTGCACGCTGTCGC
GCTCGATCTTGGCCGTAGCTTGCTGGACCATCGAGCCGACGGACTGGAAGGTTTCGCGGGGCGCACGCAT
GACGGTGCGGCTTGCGATGGTTTCGGCATCCTCGGCGGAAAACCCCGCGTCGATCAGTTCTTGCCTGTAT
GCCTTCCGGTCAAACGTCCGATTCATTCACCCTCCTTGCGGGATTGCCCCGACTCACGCCGGGGCAATGT
GCCCTTATTCCTGATTTGACCCGCCTGGTGCCTTGGTGTCCAGATAATCCACCTTATCGGCAATGAAGTC
GGTCCCGTAGACCGTCTGGCCGTCCTTCTCGTACTTGGTATTCCGAATCTTGCCCTGCACGAATACCAGC
GACCCCTTGCCCAAATACTTGCCGTGGGCCTCGGCCTGAGAGCCAAAACACTTGATGCGGAAGAAGTCGG
TGCGCTCCTGCTTGTCGCCGGCATCGTTGCGCCACATCTAGGATCTGCCAGGAACCGTAAAAAGGCCGCG
TTGCTGGCGTTTTTCCATAGGCTCCGCCCCCCTGACGAGCATCACAAAAATCGACGCTCAAGTCAGAGGT
GGCGAAACCCGACAGGACTATAAAGATACCAGGCGTTTCCCCCTGGAAGCTCCCTCGTGCGCTCTCCTGT
TCCGACCCTGCCGCTTACCGGATACCTGTCCGCCTTTCTCCCTTCGGGAAGCGTGGCGCTTTCTCATAGC
TCACGCTGTAGGTATCTCAGTTCGGTGTAGGTCGTTCGCTCCAAGCTGGGCTGTGTGCACGAACCCCCCG
TTCAGCCCGACCGCTGCGCCTTATCCGGTAACTATCGTCTTGAGTCCAACCCGGTAAGACACGACTTATC
GCCACTGGCAGCAGCCACTGGTAACAGGATTAGCAGAGCGAGGTATGTAGGCGGTGCTACAGAGTTCTTG
AAGTGGTGGCCTAACTACGGCTACACTAGAAGAACAGTATTTGGTATCTGCGCTCTGCTGAAGCCAGTTA
CCTTCGGAAAAAGAGTTGGTAGCTCTTGATCCGGCAAACAAACCACCGCTGGTAGCGGTGGTTTTTTTGT
TTGCAAGCAGCAGATTACGCGCAGAAAAAAAGGATCTCAAGAAGATCCTTTGATCTTTTCTACGGGGTCT
GACGCTCAGTGGAACGAAAACTCACGTTAAGGGATTTTGGTCATGAGATTATCAAAAAGGATCTTCACCT
AGATCCTTTTAAATTAAAAATGAAGTTTTAAATCAATCTAAAGTATATATGAGTAAACTTGGTCTGACAG
TTACCAATGCTTAATCAGTGAGGCACCTATCTCAGCGATCTGTCTATTTCGTTCATCCATAGTTGCCTGA
CTCCCCGTCGTGTAGATAACTACGATACGGGAGGGCTTACCATCTGGCCCCAGTGCTGCAATGATACCGC
GAGAACCACGCTCACCGGCTCCAGATTTATCAGCAATAAACCAGCCAGCCGGAAGGGCCGAGCGCAGAAG
TGGTCCTGCAACTTTATCCGCCTCCATCCAGTCTATTAATTGTTGCCGGGAAGCTAGAGTAAGTAGTTCG
CCAGTTAATAGTTTGCGCAACGTTGTTGCCATTGCTACAGGCATCGTGGTGTCACGCTCGTCGTTTGGTA
TGGCTTCATTCAGCTCCGGTTCCCAACGATCAAGGCGAGTTACATGATCCCCCATGTTGTGCAAAAAAGC
GGTTAGCTCCTTCGGTCCTCCGATCGTTGTCAGAAGTAAGTTGGCCGCAGTGTTATCACTCATGGTTATG
GCAGCACTGCATAATTCTCTTACTGTCATGCCATCCGTAAGATGCTTTTCTGTGACTGGTGAGTACTCAA
CCAAGTCATTCTGAGAATAGTGTATGCGGCGACCGAGTTGCTCTTGCCCGGCGTCAATACGGGATAATAC
CGCGCCACATAGCAGAACTTTAAAAGTGCTCATCATTGGAAAACGTTCTTCGGGGCGAAAACTCTCAAGG
ATCTTACCGCTGTTGAGATCCAGTTCGATGTAACCCACTCGTGCACCCAACTGATCTTCAGCATCTTTTA
CTTTCACCAGCGTTTCTGGGTGAGCAAAAACAGGAAGGCAAAATGCCGCAAAAAAGGGAATAAGGGCGAC
ACGGAAATGTTGAATACTCATACTCTTCCTTTTTCAATATTATTGAAGCATTTATCAAGGTTATTGTCTC
ATGAGCGGATACATATTTGAATGTATTTAGAAAAATAAACAAATAGGGGTTCCGCGCACGAATTGGCCAG
CGCTGCCATTTTTGGGGTGAGGCCGTTCGCGGCCGAGGGGCGCAGCCCCTGGGGGGATGGGAGGCCCGCG
TTAGCGGGCCGGGAGGGTTCGAGAAGGGGGGGCACCCCCCTTCGGCGTGCGCGGTCACGCGCACAGGGCG
CAGCCCTGGTTAAAAACAAGGTTTATAAATATTGGTTTAAAAGCAGGTTAAAAGACAGGTTAGCGGTGGC
CGAAAAACGGGCGGAAACCCTTGCAAATGCTGGATTTTCTGCCTGTGGACAGCCCCTCAAATGTCAATAG
GTGCGCCCCTCATCTGTCAGCACTCTGCCCCTCAAGTGTCAAGGATCGCGCCCCTCATCTGTCAGTAGTC
GCGCCCCTCAAGTGTCAATACCGCAGGGCACTTATCCCCAGGCTTGTCCACATCATCTGTGGGAAACTCG
CGTAAAATCAGGCGTTTTCGCCGATTTGCGAGGCTGGCCAGCTCCACGTCGCCGGCCGAAATCGAGCCTG
CCCCTCATCTGTCAACGCCGCGCCGGGTGAGTCGGCCCCTCAAGTGTCAACGTCCGCCCCTCATCTGTCA
GTGAGGGCCAAGTTTTCCGCGAGGTATCCACAACGCCGGCGGCCGCGGTGTCTCGCACACGGCTTCGACG
GCGTTTCTGGCGCGTTTGCAGGGCCATAGACGGCCGCCAGCCCAGCGGCGAGGGCAACCAGCCCGGTGAG
CGTCGCAAAGGAGATCCTGATCTGACTGATGGGCTGCCTGTATCGAGTGGTGATTTTGTGCCGAGCTGCC
GGTCGGGGAGCTGTTGGCTGGCTGGTGGCAGGATATATTGTGGTGTAAACAAATTGACGCTTAGACAACT
TAATAACACATTGCGGACGTTTTTAATGTACTGGGGTGGATGCAGTGGGCCCCAC
